Addgene plasmid #185163: pST_DR_1172_48-197_noLink (pBS0300)
Purpose: For the mammalian expression of the Deinococcus radiodurans protein DR_1172_48-197_noLink. This is one of the top performing targets in our apoptosis assay (it protected from apoptosis).
Depositing lab: Pamela Silver. Depositing organization: Harvard Medical School. Publication: Natural and Designed Proteins Inspired by Extremotolerant Organisms Can Form Condensates and Attenuate Apoptosis in Human Cells. Veling MT, Nguyen DT, Thadani NN, Oster ME, Rollins NJ, Brock KP, Bethel NP, Lim S, Baker D, Way JC, Marks DS, Chang RL, Silver PA. ACS Synth Biol. 2022 Mar 18;11(3):1292-1302. doi: 10.1021/acssynbio.1c00572. Epub 2022 Feb 18. PubMed 35176859.
Backbone
  Vector backbone: YK 02
  Vector type: Mammalian Expression
Growth in bacteria
  Bacterial resistance: Ampicillin, 100 μg/mL
  Growth temperature: 37°C
  Growth strain: DH5alpha
  Copy number: High Copy
Gene/Insert
  Gene/Insert name: DR_1172_48-197_noLink
  Species: D. radiodurans
  Insert size (bp): 462
  Cloning method: Gibson Cloning
Terms and licenses: Academic/Nonprofit Terms; Industry Terms: Not Available to Industry
Depositor comments: This is one of the top performing targets in our apoptosis assay (it protected from apoptosis). See supplemental table 2 in our paper to see its performance in our assay. The negative control for this assay is pSecTag2 B which can be obtained from Thermo here https://www.thermofisher.com/order/catalog/product/V90020
How to cite: pST_DR_1172_48-197_noLink (pBS0300) was a gift from Pamela Silver (Addgene plasmid # 185163 ; http://n2t.net/addgene:185163 ; RRID:Addgene_185163)
