[The description below was written by a language model from this plasmid's Addgene catalogue record and pLannotate feature annotations shown in this document.]
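Description:
pST_DR_1172_48-197_noLink (pBS0300) is a 5.4 kb mammalian expression plasmid built on a backbone recorded as YK 02. It carries a 462 bp insert, introduced by Gibson cloning, that encodes a fragment of the Deinococcus radiodurans protein DR_1172; the name suggests residues 48–197 in a version lacking a linker, although the record does not define "noLink". The annotation software matched only part of the open reading frame to a D. radiodurans Swiss-Prot entry. Expression is driven by the human cytomegalovirus immediate-early enhancer and promoter. A T7 promoter sits just upstream of the coding region, a FLAG epitope is annotated near the 3′ end of the cassette, consistent with a C-terminal detection tag, and the transcript is terminated by the bovine growth hormone polyadenylation signal. A very short match to an HIV-1 LTR next to the CMV promoter is probably an annotation artefact rather than a functional viral element.

In E. coli, the plasmid is maintained at high copy through a ColE1/pUC-type origin and selected with ampicillin via β-lactamase. It also carries an f1 origin and remnants of lac regulatory sequence. A second cassette places the Sh ble gene under tandem SV40 early and EM7 promoters with an SV40 poly(A) signal, which would in principle permit Zeocin selection in mammalian or bacterial cells.

The depositors describe the construct as a tool for expressing this extremotolerance-associated protein in human cells. It was among the top performers in their apoptosis assay, where it protected cells from apoptosis, with the empty pSecTag2 B vector as negative control.
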