Features (pLannotate 1.2.2; 22 found; start..end, strand, type, name):
     21..73      -  misc_feature   bom (fragment): basis of mobility region from pBR322
    228..607     +  enhancer       CMV enhancer: human cytomegalovirus immediate early enhancer
    608..811     +  promoter       CMV promoter: human cytomegalovirus (CMV) immediate early promoter
    807..840     +  LTR            5' LTR (truncated) (fragment): truncated 5' long terminal repeat (LTR) from HIV-1
    856..874     +  promoter       T7 promoter: promoter for bacteriophage T7 RNA polymerase
    889..1110    +  CDS            UB72_DEIRA (fragment): Experimental evidence at protein level: Swiss-Prot protein existence level 1. From Deinococcus radiodurans (strain ATCC 13939 / DSM 20539 / JCM 16871 / LMG 4051 / NBRC 15346 / NCIMB 9279 / R1 / VKM B-1422).
   1336..1356    +  CDS            FLAG (fragment): FLAG® epitope tag, followed by an enterokinase cleavage site
   1379..1603    +  polyA_signal   bGH poly(A) signal: bovine growth hormone polyadenylation signal
   1607..1628    +  promoter       SV40 promoter (fragment): SV40 enhancer and early promoter
   1649..2077    +  rep_origin     f1 ori (sequence partly withheld): f1 bacteriophage origin of replication; arrow indicates direction of (+) strand synthesis
   2091..2420    +  promoter       SV40 promoter: SV40 enhancer and early promoter
   2468..2515    +  promoter       EM7 promoter: synthetic bacterial promoter&nbsp
   2534..2908    +  CDS            BleoR: antibiotic-binding protein; Sh ble from Streptoalloteichus hindustanus; confers resistance to bleomycin, phleomycin, and Zeocin™
   2918..3043    +  CDS            ble (fragment): BLE_KLEPN - Experimental evidence at protein level: Swiss-Prot protein existence level 1. Binding protein with a strong affinity to the bleomycin family of antibiotics. Binds to CL990; an antimitotic-antibiotic compound. From Klebsiella pneumoniae.
   3038..3159    +  polyA_signal   SV40 poly(A) signal: SV40 polyadenylation signal
   3232..3248    -  protein_bind   lac operator: The lac repressor binds to the lac operator to inhibit transcription in E. coli. This inhibition can be relieved by adding lactose or isopropyl-β-D-thiogalactopyranoside (IPTG). lac repressor encoded by lacI
   3256..3286    -  promoter       lac promoter: promoter for the E. coli lac operon
   3301..3322    -  protein_bind   CAP binding site: CAP binding activates transcription in the presence of cAMP. E. coli catabolite activator protein
   3335..3427    -  CDS            lacI (fragment): lac repressor; lacI; The lac repressor binds to the lac operator to inhibit transcription in E. coli. This inhibition can be relieved by adding lactose or isopropyl-β-D-thiogalactopyranoside (IPTG).
   3610..4198    -  rep_origin     ori: high-copy-number ColE1/pMB1/pBR322/pUC origin of replication
   4369..5229    -  CDS            AmpR: β-lactamase; bla; confers resistance to ampicillin, carbenicillin, and related antibiotics
   5230..5334    -  promoter       AmpR promoter: bla
>Addgene plasmid #185163 | pST_DR_1172_48-197_noLink (pBS0300) | addgene full sequence | sequence record 366739 | Addgene NGS Result
CGGGAGATCTCCCGATCCCCTATGGTGCACTCTCAGTACAATCTGCTCTGATGCCGCATAGTTAAGCCAG
TATCTGCTCCCTGCTTGTGTGTTGGAGGTCGCTGAGTAGTGCGCGAGCAAAATTTAAGCTACAACAAGGC
AAGGCTTGACCGACAATTGCATGAAGAATCTGCTTAGGGTTAGGCGTTTTGCGCTGCTTCGCGATGTACG
GGCCAGATATACGCGTTGACATTGATTATTGACTAGTTATTAATAGTAATCAATTACGGGGTCATTAGTT
CATAGCCCATATATGGAGTTCCGCGTTACATAACTTACGGTAAATGGCCCGCCTGGCTGACCGCCCAACG
ACCCCCGCCCATTGACGTCAATAATGACGTATGTTCCCATAGTAACGCCAATAGGGACTTTCCATTGACG
TCAATGGGTGGAGTATTTACGGTAAACTGCCCACTTGGCAGTACATCAAGTGTATCATATGCCAAGTACG
CCCCCTATTGACGTCAATGACGGTAAATGGCCCGCCTGGCATTATGCCCAGTACATGACCTTATGGGACT
TTCCTACTTGGCAGTACATCTACGTATTAGTCATCGCTATTACCATGGTGATGCGGTTTTGGCAGTACAT
CAATGGGCGTGGATAGCGGTTTGACTCACGGGGATTTCCAAGTCTCCACCCCATTGACGTCAATGGGAGT
TTGTTTTGGCACCAAAATCAACGGGACTTTCCAAAATGTCGTAACAACTCCGCCCCATTGACGCAAATGG
GCGGTAGGCGTGTACGGTGGGAGGTCTATATAAGCAGAGCTCTCTGGCTAACTAGAGAACCCACTGCTTA
CTGGCTTATCGAAATTAATACGACTCACTATAGGGAGACCCAAGCTGGCTAGCCACCATGGACGCCGCCC
AGGACGTGGGCAGCAGCGTGACCAAGGGCTGGGAGAAGACCAAGGACGCCGCCCAGAACGCTGGATCTGT
GATTGCTGACAAAGCCCAGGACGTGGCCGGGGAGGAAGTCTCTGCTGTGGCTGGAGCCACCGCTGAGATT
AAGGACGCTGGAAAAGAGGTGGCTGATACAGCTAAAGACGCTGGACAGAACGTGGGACAGGACCAGGCCA
AGGACAAAGCCCAGGACGTGAAGGCTGATGTGAGCAAGGCCGCCGATCAGGCCAAAGACAAGGCCCAGGA
CGTGGCTCAGAACGTGCAGGCCGGAGCTCAGCAGGCTGCCGCCAATGTGAAGGATAAAGTGCAGGACGTG
AAAGCTGATGCCTCTAAGGCTGCTGATCAGGCTAAAGATAAAGCTCAGGACGTGGCCCAGTAAGGATCTG
GGGACTACAAGGACGACGACGACAAGTGAACCCGCTGATCAGCCTCGACTGTGCCTTCTAGTTGCCAGCC
ATCTGTTGTTTGCCCCTCCCCCGTGCCTTCCTTGACCCTGGAAGGTGCCACTCCCACTGTCCTTTCCTAA
TAAAATGAGGAAATTGCATCGCATTGTCTGAGTAGGTGTCATTCTATTCTGGGGGGTGGGGTGGGGCAGG
ACAGCAAGGGGGAGGATTGGGAAGACAATAGCAGGCATGCTGGGGATGCGGTGGGCTCTATGGCTTCTGA
GGCGGAAAGAACCAGCTGGGGCTCTAGGGGGTATCCCC
[124 nt withheld, positions 1649-1772]
C
[91 nt withheld, positions 1774-1864]
A
[49 nt withheld, positions 1866-1914]
CCTTTGACGTTGGAGTCCACGTTCTTT
[37 nt withheld, positions 1942-1978]
ACCCTATCTCGGTCTATTCTTTTGATTTATAAGGGATTTTGCCGATTTCGGCCTATTGGTTAAAAAATGA
GCTGATTTAACAAAAATTTAACGCGAATTAATTCTGTGGAATGTGTGTCAGTTAGGGTGTGGAAAGTCCC
CAGGCTCCCCAGCAGGCAGAAGTATGCAAAGCATGCATCTCAATTAGTCAGCAACCAGGTGTGGAAAGTC
CCCAGGCTCCCCAGCAGGCAGAAGTATGCAAAGCATGCATCTCAATTAGTCAGCAACCATAGTCCCGCCC
CTAACTCCGCCCATCCCGCCCCTAACTCCGCCCAGTTCCGCCCATTCTCCGCCCCATGGCTGACTAATTT
TTTTTATTTATGCAGAGGCCGAGGCCGCCTCTGCCTCTGAGCTATTCCAGAAGTAGTGAGGAGGCTTTTT
TGGAGGCCTAGGCTTTTGCAAAAAGCTCCCGGGAGCTTGTATATCCATTTTCGGATCTGATCAGCACGTG
TTGACAATTAATCATCGGCATAGTATATCGGCATAGTATAATACGACAAGGTGAGGAACTAAACCATGGC
CAAGTTGACCAGTGCCGTTCCGGTGCTCACCGCGCGCGACGTCGCCGGAGCGGTCGAGTTCTGGACCGAC
CGGCTCGGGTTCTCCCGGGACTTCGTGGAGGACGACTTCGCCGGTGTGGTCCGGGACGACGTGACCCTGT
TCATCAGCGCGGTCCAGGACCAGGTGGTGCCGGACAACACCCTGGCCTGGGTGTGGGTGCGCGGCCTGGA
CGAGCTGTACGCCGAGTGGTCGGAGGTCGTGTCCACGAACTTCCGGGACGCCTCCGGGCCGGCCATGACC
GAGATCGGCGAGCAGCCGTGGGGGCGGGAGTTCGCCCTGCGCGACCCGGCCGGCAACTGCGTGCACTTCG
TGGCCGAGGAGCAGGACTGACACGTGCTACGAGATTTCGATTCCACCGCCGCCTTCTATGAAAGGTTGGG
CTTCGGAATCGTTTTCCGGGACGCCGGCTGGATGATCCTCCAGCGCGGGGATCTCATGCTGGAGTTCTTC
GCCCACCCCAACTTGTTTATTGCAGCTTATAATGGTTACAAATAAAGCAATAGCATCACAAATTTCACAA
ATAAAGCATTTTTTTCACTGCATTCTAGTTGTGGTTTGTCCAAACTCATCAATGTATCTTATCATGTCTG
TATACCGTCGACCTCTAGCTAGAGCTTGGCGTAATCATGGTCATAGCTGTTTCCTGTGTGAAATTGTTAT
CCGCTCACAATTCCACACAACATACGAGCCGGAAGCATAAAGTGTAAAGCCTGGGGTGCCTAATGAGTGA
GCTAACTTACATTAATTGCGTTGCGCTCACTGCCCGCTTTCCAGTCGGGAAACCTGTCGTGCCAGCTGCA
TTAATGAATCGGCCAACGCGCGGGGAGAGGCGGTTTGCGTATTGGGCGCTCTTCCGCTTCCTCGCTCACT
GACTCGCTGCGCTCGGTCGTTCGGCTGCGGCGAGCGGTATCAGCTCACTCAAAGGCGGTAATACGGTTAT
CCACAGAATCAGGGGATAACGCAGGAAAGAACATGTGAGCAAAAGGCCAGCAAAAGGCCAGGAACCGTAA
AAAGGCCGCGTTGCTGGCGTTTTTCCATAGGCTCCGCCCCCCTGACGAGCATCACAAAAATCGACGCTCA
AGTCAGAGGTGGCGAAACCCGACAGGACTATAAAGATACCAGGCGTTTCCCCCTGGAAGCTCCCTCGTGC
GCTCTCCTGTTCCGACCCTGCCGCTTACCGGATACCTGTCCGCCTTTCTCCCTTCGGGAAGCGTGGCGCT
TTCTCATAGCTCACGCTGTAGGTATCTCAGTTCGGTGTAGGTCGTTCGCTCCAAGCTGGGCTGTGTGCAC
GAACCCCCCGTTCAGCCCGACCGCTGCGCCTTATCCGGTAACTATCGTCTTGAGTCCAACCCGGTAAGAC
ACGACTTATCGCCACTGGCAGCAGCCACTGGTAACAGGATTAGCAGAGCGAGGTATGTAGGCGGTGCTAC
AGAGTTCTTGAAGTGGTGGCCTAACTACGGCTACACTAGAAGAACAGTATTTGGTATCTGCGCTCTGCTG
AAGCCAGTTACCTTCGGAAAAAGAGTTGGTAGCTCTTGATCCGGCAAACAAACCACCGCTGGTAGCGGTG
GTTTTTTTGTTTGCAAGCAGCAGATTACGCGCAGAAAAAAAGGATCTCAAGAAGATCCTTTGATCTTTTC
TACGGGGTCTGACGCTCAGTGGAACGAAAACTCACGTTAAGGGATTTTGGTCATGAGATTATCAAAAAGG
ATCTTCACCTAGATCCTTTTAAATTAAAAATGAAGTTTTAAATCAATCTAAAGTATATATGAGTAAACTT
GGTCTGACAGTTACCAATGCTTAATCAGTGAGGCACCTATCTCAGCGATCTGTCTATTTCGTTCATCCAT
AGTTGCCTGACTCCCCGTCGTGTAGATAACTACGATACGGGAGGGCTTACCATCTGGCCCCAGTGCTGCA
ATGATACCGCGAGACCCACGCTCACCGGCTCCAGATTTATCAGCAATAAACCAGCCAGCCGGAAGGGCCG
AGCGCAGAAGTGGTCCTGCAACTTTATCCGCCTCCATCCAGTCTATTAATTGTTGCCGGGAAGCTAGAGT
AAGTAGTTCGCCAGTTAATAGTTTGCGCAACGTTGTTGCCATTGCTACAGGCATCGTGGTGTCACGCTCG
TCGTTTGGTATGGCTTCATTCAGCTCCGGTTCCCAACGATCAAGGCGAGTTACATGATCCCCCATGTTGT
GCAAAAAAGCGGTTAGCTCCTTCGGTCCTCCGATCGTTGTCAGAAGTAAGTTGGCCGCAGTGTTATCACT
CATGGTTATGGCAGCACTGCATAATTCTCTTACTGTCATGCCATCCGTAAGATGCTTTTCTGTGACTGGT
GAGTACTCAACCAAGTCATTCTGAGAATAGTGTATGCGGCGACCGAGTTGCTCTTGCCCGGCGTCAATAC
GGGATAATACCGCGCCACATAGCAGAACTTTAAAAGTGCTCATCATTGGAAAACGTTCTTCGGGGCGAAA
ACTCTCAAGGATCTTACCGCTGTTGAGATCCAGTTCGATGTAACCCACTCGTGCACCCAACTGATCTTCA
GCATCTTTTACTTTCACCAGCGTTTCTGGGTGAGCAAAAACAGGAAGGCAAAATGCCGCAAAAAAGGGAA
TAAGGGCGACACGGAAATGTTGAATACTCATACTCTTCCTTTTTCAATATTATTGAAGCATTTATCAGGG
TTATTGTCTCATGAGCGGATACATATTTGAATGTATTTAGAAAAATAAACAAATAGGGGTTCCGCGCACA
TTTCCCCGAAAAGTGCCACCTGACGTCGACGGAT
